Addgene plasmid #26601: nanos-PCRII
Depositing lab: Phillip Newmark. Depositing organization: University of Illinois at Urbana-Champaign. Publication: nanos function is essential for development and regeneration of planarian germ cells. Wang Y, Zayas RM, Guo T, Newmark PA. Proc Natl Acad Sci U S A. 2007 Apr 3. 104(14):5901-6. 10.1073/pnas.0609708104 PubMed 17376870.
Backbone
  Vector backbone: PCRII
  Backbone size w/o insert (bp): 4000
Growth in bacteria
  Bacterial resistance: Ampicillin, 100 μg/mL
  Growth temperature: 37°C
  Growth strain: DH5alpha
  Copy number: High Copy
Gene/Insert
  Gene/Insert name: nanos
  Species: S. mediterranea (planarian)
  Insert size (bp): 918
  GenBank ID: ef035555
  Cloning method: TOPO Cloning; 5′ cloning site T/A Cloning (destroyed during cloning); 3′ cloning site T/A Cloning (destroyed during cloning)
  Sequencing primers: 5′ SP6; 3′ M13pUC-fwd
Terms and licenses: Academic/Nonprofit Terms; Industry Terms: Not Available to Industry
How to cite: nanos-PCRII was a gift from Phillip Newmark (Addgene plasmid # 26601 ; http://n2t.net/addgene:26601 ; RRID:Addgene_26601)
