[The description below was written by a language model from this plasmid's Addgene catalogue record.]
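Description:
nanos-PCRII is a bacterial cloning plasmid carrying a 918 bp fragment of the nanos gene from the planarian Schmidtea mediterranea, inserted into the roughly 4 kb PCRII backbone by TOPO T/A cloning. In this method a PCR product with single A overhangs is joined to a linearised, T-overhang vector, so the cloning junctions are not regenerated as usable restriction sites; the record notes both sites as destroyed. The plasmid is maintained at high copy number in standard E. coli cloning strains and is selected with ampicillin. No feature table is provided, so the origin of replication, any additional markers and the orientation of the insert are not documented here.

The record does not name a promoter driving the insert, and the construct is not described as an expression vector. The listed sequencing primers, SP6 on one side and an M13/pUC forward primer on the other, indicate that the insert sits in a polylinker flanked by an SP6 phage promoter site and standard universal priming sites. Vectors of this type are commonly used as templates for in vitro transcription of sense or antisense RNA. The record does not spell out the intended use, but the associated study concerns the requirement for nanos in the development and regeneration of planarian germ cells, so the clone plausibly serves as a source of nanos sequence for riboprobe synthesis for in situ hybridisation, for generating double-stranded RNA for knockdown, or for subcloning. nanos encodes a conserved germline-associated RNA-binding regulator, which makes this clone useful as a germ cell marker in planarian work.
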