>Addgene plasmid #26601 | nanos-PCRII | depositor partial sequence | sequence record 12605 | Author sequence
CAGGGTTTTTCCCAGTCACGACGTTGTAAAACGACGGCCAGTGAATTGTAATACGACTCACTATAGGGCG
AATTGGGCCCTCTAGATGCATGCTCGAGCGGCCGCCAGTGTGATGGATATCTGCAGAATTCGGCTTCTTC
CTTTAAGCTATACCAAGAGTGGATTGTGACATGCTTCTTGATTTAATAGCAATTTGATTTCTTGTAATTT
CTTCCAAAGAATTATCTGACACTTGTTTTGTTGTATTCATAGAAATAGGACAATATTTGATTGTATGAGC
AAAGTCACCTGTACTGTTACACAATGGGCATGTATAATTACGTAGAACTGGACATGTAACCTTACCATTT
AGGTCTTTAACTTTATGACTAACATACATTTCAAAAGGTTCATTGTTATTCCTACAGAAGACACATAGTT
CAATATGACTCTCTTTGCGAATTTGATTAGATGTTCTAAGTTTGTGCAATAACCTTAGCCATATACTTCT
ATCCAGAGTAATATGCTTTTCAGGCCATGCTTCCAACAATGCAACCCATCGATCCAACTCTTTTGATAAT
TTTAAATCGCTGCGAAATAAACTGTCATTATCTTCTTCATCTAACAGTGAAAAATCTGTCTTTGCAATAT
TTTTTTGCAATAAATTCGGTAATATACAGGCAACATTTGTCCTTGGATAATTCACATTGGATTTATTGCT
ACTATAAGACACATTATTAGATGTCACTGATTGCCAAATAAATGGAGACGTATTAGCCATCTTCAATGAT
TCAGGATAATTTAACATTAAATTAAGCTTTAGTGTGTGATGAATTAAAACGAAATATGATTCGCCTGTGC
GCATGAGAAGCCGAATTCCAGCACACTGGCGGCCGTTACTAGTGGATCCGAGCTCGGTACCAAGCTTGAT
GCATAGCT
