>Addgene plasmid #26601 | nanos-PCRII | addgene partial sequence | sequence record 32812 | 26601 with SP6
GAGCTCGGATCCACTAGTAACGGCCGCCAGTGTGCTGGAATTCGGCTTCTCATGCGCACAGGCGAATCAT
ATTTCGTTTTAATTCATCACACACTAAAGCTTAATTTAATGTTAAATTATCCTGAATCATTGAAGATGGC
TAATACGTCTCCATTTATTTGGCAATCAGTGACATCTAATAATGTGTCTTATAGTAGCAATAAATCCAAT
GTGAATTATCCAAGGACAAATGTTGCCTGTATATTACCGAATTTATTGCAAAAAAATATTGCAAAGACAG
ATTTTTCACTGTTAGATGAAGAAGATAATGACAGTTTATTTCGCAGCGATTTAAAATTATCAAAAGAGTT
GGATCGATGGGTTGCATTGTTGGAAGCATGGCCTGAAAAGCATATTACTCTGGATAGAAGTATATGGCTA
AGGTTATTGCACAAACTTAGAACATCTAATCAAATTCGCAAAGAGAGTCATATTGAACTATGTGTCTTCT
GTAGGAATAACAATGAACCTTTTGAAATGTATGTTAGTCATAAAGTTAAAGACCTAAATGGTAAGGTTAC
ATGTCCAGTTCTACGTAATTATACATGCCCATTGTGTAACAGTACAGGTGACTTTGCTCATACAATCAAA
TATTGTCCTATTTCTATGAATACAACAAAACAAGTGTCAGATAATTCTTTGGAAGAAATTACAAGAAATC
AAATTGCTATTAAATCAAGAAGCATGTCACAATCCACTCTTGGTATAGCTTAAAGGAAGAAGCCGAATTC
TGCAGATATCCATCACACTGGCGGCCGCTCGAGCATGCATCTAGAGGGCCCAATTCGCCCTATAGTGAGT
CGTATTACAATTCACTGGCCGTCGTTTTACAACGTCGTGACTGGG
